Addgene plasmid #178718: pAAV-VTKS4-dTom
Purpose: AAV vector for Cre- and Flp-dependent transgene expression (CRE-ON / FLP-ON) of dTom in neurons under the control of the hSyn1 promoter (Kugler et al 2003)
Depositing lab: Jordane Dimidschstein. Depositing organization: Broad Institute. Publication: A versatile viral toolkit for functional discovery in the nervous system. Pouchelon G, Vergara J, McMahon J, Gorissen BL, Lin JD, Vormstein-Schneider D, Niehaus JL, Burbridge TJ, Wester JC, Sherer M, Fernandez-Otero M, Allaway KC, Pelkey K, Chittajallu R, McBain CJ, Fan M, Nasse JS, Wildenberg GA, Fishell G, Dimidschstein J. Cell Rep Methods. 2022 May 26;2(6):100225. doi: 10.1016/j.crmeth.2022.100225. eCollection 2022 Jun 20. PubMed 35784651.
Backbone
  Vector backbone: pAAV-VTKS4
  Vector type: AAV
Growth in bacteria
  Bacterial resistance: Ampicillin, 100 μg/mL
  Growth temperature: 37°C
  Growth strain: NEB Stable
  Copy number: High Copy
Gene/Insert
  Gene/Insert name: dTom
  Species: Synthetic
  Cloning method: Gibson Cloning
Terms and licenses: Academic/Nonprofit Terms; Industry Terms: Not Available to Industry
How to cite: pAAV-VTKS4-dTom was a gift from Jordane Dimidschstein (Addgene plasmid # 178718 ; http://n2t.net/addgene:178718 ; RRID:Addgene_178718)
