[The description below was written by a language model from this plasmid's Addgene catalogue record and pLannotate feature annotations shown in this document.]
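Description:
pAAV-VTKS4-dTom is an adeno-associated virus transfer plasmid built on the pAAV-VTKS4 backbone for intersectional, Cre-ON/Flp-ON expression of the orange-red fluorescent protein dTomato in neurons. The expression cassette is flanked by AAV2 inverted terminal repeats, which direct replication and packaging of the intervening DNA into AAV particles. The annotation detects a complete ITR on the right side and only short ITR fragments on the left, which may reflect the difficulty of sequencing or annotating these repeats. In bacteria the plasmid is maintained through a high-copy ColE1/pUC-type origin and selected with ampicillin via the β-lactamase gene. An f1 origin is also present in the backbone.

Transcription is driven by the human synapsin I promoter, which restricts expression to neurons. Immediately downstream sits a transcriptional stop cassette made of several polyadenylation signals in series (synthetic, hGH and HSV TK, plus a bGH fragment) bracketed by two minimal FRT sites in the same orientation, so Flp recombinase excises the stop block. After this comes a double-floxed inverted (DIO/FLEx-style) unit. The dTomato coding sequence lies in the antisense orientation between paired lox2272 and loxP sites arranged head to head, so Cre inverts the reading frame into the sense orientation and then locks it there by excision. Productive expression therefore requires both recombinases. A WPRE follows to enhance transcript stability and expression, and a bGH polyadenylation signal terminates the message.

The construct is part of a viral toolkit for nervous system studies. It is suited to labelling neuronal populations defined by the overlap of Cre and Flp driver lines or viruses.
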