Features (pLannotate 1.2.2; 28 found; start..end, strand, type, name):
     12..39      +  repeat_region  AAV2 ITR (fragment): inverted terminal repeat of adeno-associated virus serotype 2 inverted
     68..95      +  repeat_region  AAV2 ITR (fragment): inverted terminal repeat of adeno-associated virus serotype 2 inverted
    158..605     +  promoter       hSyn promoter: human synapsin I promoter; confers neuron-specific expression (Kügler et al., 2003)
    629..662     +  protein_bind   FRT (minimal): supports FLP-mediated excision but not integration (Turan and Bode, 2011) FLP recombinase from the Saccharomyces cerevisiae 2μ plasmid
    708..756     +  polyA_signal   poly(A) signal: synthetic polyadenylation signal
    765..1241    +  polyA_signal   hGH poly(A) signal: human growth hormone polyadenylation signal
   1320..1368    +  polyA_signal   HSV TK poly(A) signal: herpes simplex virus thymidine kinase polyadenylation signal (Cole and Stacy, 1985)
   1459..1475    -  polyA_signal   bGH poly(A) signal (fragment): bovine growth hormone polyadenylation signal
   1528..1561    +  protein_bind   FRT (minimal): supports FLP-mediated excision but not integration (Turan and Bode, 2011) FLP recombinase from the Saccharomyces cerevisiae 2μ plasmid
   1568..1601    +  protein_bind   lox2272: Cre-mediated recombination occurs in the 8-bp core sequence (GGATACTT). lox2272 sites are compatible with each other, but incompatible with loxP or loxN sites (Lee and Saito, 1988). Cre recombinase
   1602..1651    -  intron         β-globin intron (fragment): internally truncated intron from human β-globin
   1652..1685    +  protein_bind   loxP: Cre-mediated recombination occurs in the 8-bp core sequence (GCATACAT). Cre recombinase
   1700..1738    +  misc_feature   MCS (fragment): pUC18/19 multiple cloning site
   1742..2440    -  CDS            dTomato: dTomato is a basic (constitutively fluorescent) orange fluorescent protein published in 2004, derived from Discosoma sp.. It is reported to be a somewhat slowly-maturing dimer with low acid sensitivity.
   2453..2476    +  misc_feature   MCS (fragment): pUC18/19 multiple cloning site
   2496..2529    -  protein_bind   lox2272: Cre-mediated recombination occurs in the 8-bp core sequence (GGATACTT). lox2272 sites are compatible with each other, but incompatible with loxP or loxN sites (Lee and Saito, 1988). Cre recombinase
   2530..2579    -  intron         β-globin intron (fragment): internally truncated intron from human β-globin
   2580..2613    -  protein_bind   loxP: Cre-mediated recombination occurs in the 8-bp core sequence (GCATACAT). Cre recombinase
   2622..3210    +  misc_feature   WPRE: woodchuck hepatitis virus posttranscriptional regulatory element
   3218..3442    +  polyA_signal   bGH poly(A) signal: bovine growth hormone polyadenylation signal
   3444..3584    +  repeat_region  AAV2 ITR: inverted terminal repeat of adeno-associated virus serotype 2 inverted
   3589..3640    -  misc_feature   bom (fragment): basis of mobility region from pBR322
   3659..4114    +  rep_origin     f1 ori (sequence partly withheld): f1 bacteriophage origin of replication; arrow indicates direction of (+) strand synthesis
   4115..4164    -  misc_feature   bom (fragment): basis of mobility region from pBR322
   4266..4301    -  CDS            rop (fragment): Rop protein, which maintains plasmids at low copy number; rop
   4396..4500    +  promoter       AmpR promoter: bla
   4501..5361    +  CDS            AmpR: β-lactamase; bla; confers resistance to ampicillin, carbenicillin, and related antibiotics
   5532..6120    +  rep_origin     ori: high-copy-number ColE1/pMB1/pBR322/pUC origin of replication
>Addgene plasmid #178718 | pAAV-VTKS4-dTom | addgene full sequence | sequence record 356202 | Addgene NGS Result
CCTGCAGGCAGCTGCGCGCTCGCTCGCTCACTGAGGCCGCCCGGGCGTCGGGCGACCTTTGGTCGCCCGG
CCTCAGTGAGCGAGCGAGCGCGCAGAGAGGGAGTGGCCAACTCCATCACTAGGGGTTCCTGCTAGACTGC
AGAGGGCCCTGCGTATGAGTGCAAGTGGGTTTTAGGACCAGGATGAGGCGGGGTGGGGGTGCCTACCTGA
CGACCGACCCCGACCCACTGGACAAGCACCCAACCCCCATTCCCCAAATTGCGCATCCCCTATCAGAGAG
GGGGAGGGGAAACAGGATGCGGCGAGGCGCGTGCGCACTGCCAGCTTCAGCACCGCGGACAGTGCCTTCG
CCCCCGCCTGGCGGCGCGCGCCACCGCCGCCTCAGCACTGAAGGCGCGCTGACGTCACTCGCCGGTCCCC
CGCAAACTCCCCTTCCCGGCCACCTTGGTCGCGTCCGCGCCGCCGCCGGCCCAGCCGGACCGCACCACGC
GAGGCGCGAGATAGGGGGGCACGGGCGCGACCATCTGCGCTGCGGCGCCGGCGACTCAGCGCTGCCTCAG
TCTGCGGTGGGCAGCGGAGGAGTCGTGTCGTGCCTGAGAGCGCAGTCAGATATCGTTTAAACTCCGGAGA
AGTTCCTATTCTCTAGAAAGTATAGGAACTTCCCTCAGCACCATGGCTAGCGGCAGCCTCGGAGTTTGAA
TAGATAGAATAAAATATCTTTATTTTCATTCCATCTGTGTGTTGGTTTTTTGTGTGAGATCTACGGGTGG
CATCCCTGTGACCCCTCCCCAGTGCCTCTCCTGGCCCTGGAAGTTGCCACTCCAGTGCCCACCAGCCTTG
TCCTAATAAAATTAAGTTGCATCATTTTGTCTGACTAGGTGTCCTTCTATAATATTATGGGGTGGAGGGG
GGTGGTATGGAGCAAGGGGCAAGTTGGGAAGACAACCTGTAGGGCCTGCGGGGTCTATTGGGAACCAAGC
TGGAGTGCAGTGGCACAATCTTGGCTCACTGCAATCTCCGCCTCCTGGGTTCAAGCGATTCTCCTGCCTC
AGGCTCCCGAGTTGTTGGGATTCCAGGCATGCATGACCAGGCTCAGCTAATTTTTGTTTTTTTGGTAGAG
ACGGGGTTTCACCATATTGGCCAGGCTGGTCTCCAACTCCTAATCTCAGGTGATCTACCCACCTTGGCCT
CCCAAATTGCTGGGATTACAGGCGTGAACCACTGCTCCCTTCCCTGTCCTTCTGCCTCAGCTAATTGAGT
AGGGGGGAGGCTAACTGAAACACGGAAGGAGACAATACCGGAAGGAACCCGCGCTATGACGGCAATAAAA
AGACAGAATAAAACGCACGGGTGTTGGGTCGTTTGTTCATAAACGCGGGGTTCGGTCCCAGGGCTGGCAC
TCTGTCGATACCCCACCGAGACCCCATTGGGGCCAATACGCCCGCGTTTCTTCCTTTTCCCCACCCCACC
CCCCAAGTTCGGGTGAAGGCCCAGGGCTCGCAGCCAACGTCGGGGCGGCAGGCCGTGGAAGTTCCTATTC
TCTAGAAAGTATAGGAACTTCACCGGAATAACTTCGTATAGGATACTTTATACGAAGTTATGCAGAATGG
TAGCTGGATTGTAGCTGCTATTAGCAATATGAAACCTCTTAATAACTTCGTATAGCATACATTATACGAA
GTTATAACGCGCCACTAGTGAATTCGAGCTCGGTACCCGGGGATCCTCTAGAGTCGACTTACTTGTACAG
CTCGTCCATGCCGTACAGGAACAGGTGGTGGCGGCCCTCGGAGCGCTCGTACTGTTCCACGATGGTGTAG
TCCTCGTTGTGGGAGGTGATGTCCAGCTTGGTGTCCACGTAGTAGTAGCCGGGCAGTTGCACGGGCTTCT
TGGCCATGTAGATGGTCTTGAACTCCACCAGGTAGTGGCCGCCGTCCTTCAGCTTCAGGGCCTGGTGGAT
CTCGCCCTTCAGCACGCCGTCGCGGGGGTACAGGCGCTCGGTGGAGGCCTCCCAGCCCATGGTCTTCTTC
TGCATTACGGGGCCGTCGGGGGGGAAGTTGGTGCCGCGCATCTTCACCTTGTAGATCAGCGTGCCGTCCT
GCAGGGAGGAGTCCTGGGTCACGGTCACCAGACCGCCGTCCTCGAAGTTCATCACGCGCTCCCACTTGAA
GCCCTCGGGGAAGGACAGCTTCTTGTAATCGGGGATGTCGGCGGGGTGCTTCACGTACGCCTTGGAGCCG
TACATGAACTGGGGGGACAGGATGTCCCAGGCGAAGGGCAGGGGGCCGCCCTTGGTCACCTTCAGCTTGG
CGGTCTGGGTGCCCTCGTAGGGGCGGCCCTCGCCCTCGCCCTCGATCTCGAACTCGTGGCCGTTCATGGA
GCCCTCCATGCGCACCTTGAAGCGCATGAACTCTTTGATGACCTCCTCGCCCTTGCTCACGGCCATGGTG
GCGTCGACCTGCAGGCATGCAAGCTTTACTAGTGGTGGCGCTAGCATAACTTCGTATAAAGTATCCTATA
CGAAGTTATTTGCCTTAACCCAGAAATTATCACTGTTATTCTTTAGAATGGTGCAAAGAATAACTTCGTA
TAATGTATGCTATACGAAGTTATGGCGCGCCAATCAACCTCTGGATTACAAAATTTGTGAAAGATTGACT
GGTATTCTTAACTATGTTGCTCCTTTTACGCTATGTGGATACGCTGCTTTAATGCCTTTGTATCATGCTA
TTGCTTCCCGTATGGCTTTCATTTTCTCCTCCTTGTATAAATCCTGGTTGCTGTCTCTTTATGAGGAGTT
GTGGCCCGTTGTCAGGCAACGTGGCGTGGTGTGCACTGTGTTTGCTGACGCAACCCCCACTGGTTGGGGC
ATTGCCACCACCTGTCAGCTCCTTTCCGGGACTTTCGCTTTCCCCCTCCCTATTGCCACGGCGGAACTCA
TCGCCGCCTGCCTTGCCCGCTGCTGGACAGGGGCTCGGCTGTTGGGCACTGACAATTCCGTGGTGTTGTC
GGGGAAGCTGACGTCCTTTCCATGGCTGCTCGCCTGTGTTGCCACCTGGATTCTGCGCGGGACGTCCTTC
TGCTACGTCCCTTCGGCCCTCAATCCAGCGGACCTTCCTTCCCGCGGCCTGCTGCCGGCTCTGCGGCCTC
TTCCGCGTCTTCGCCTTCGCCCTCAGACGAGTCGGATCTCCCTTTGGGCCGCCTCCCCGCCTGGATCCTG
TGCCTTCTAGTTGCCAGCCATCTGTTGTTTGCCCCTCCCCCGTGCCTTCCTTGACCCTGGAAGGTGCCAC
TCCCACTGTCCTTTCCTAATAAAATGAGGAAATTGCATCGCATTGTCTGAGTAGGTGTCATTCTATTCTG
GGGGGTGGGGTGGGGCAGGACAGCAAGGGGGAGGATTGGGAAGACAATAGCAGGCATGCTGGGGATGCGG
TGGGCTCTATGGCAGGAACCCCTAGTGATGGAGTTGGCCACTCCCTCTCTGCGCGCTCGCTCGCTCACTG
AGGCCGGGCGACCAAAGGTCGCCCGACGCCCGGGCTTTGCCCGGGCGGCCTCAGTGAGCGAGCGAGCGCG
CAGCTGCCTGCAGGGGCGCCTGATGCGGTATTTTCTCCTTACGCATCTGTGCGGTATTTCACACCGCATA
[95 nt withheld, positions 3641-3735]
T
[46 nt withheld, positions 3737-3782]
C
[141 nt withheld, positions 3784-3924]
CCTTTGACGTTGGAGTCCACGTTCTTT
[37 nt withheld, positions 3952-3988]
ACTCTATCTCGGGCTATTCTTTTGATTTATAAGGGATTTTGCCGATTTCGGTCTATTGGTTAAAAAATGA
GCTGATTTAACAAAAATTTAACGCGAATTTTAACAAAATATTAACGTTTACAATTTTATGGTGCACTCTC
AGTACAATCTGCTCTGATGCCGCATAGTTAAGCCAGCCCCGACACCCGCCAACACCCGCTGACGCGCCCT
GACGGGCTTGTCTGCTCCCGGCATCCGCTTACAGACAAGCTGTGACCGTCTCCGGGAGCTGCATGTGTCA
GAGGTTTTCACCGTCATCACCGAAACGCGCGAGACGAAAGGGCCTCGTGATACGCCTATTTTTATAGGTT
AATGTCATGATAATAATGGTTTCTTAGACGTCAGGTGGCACTTTTCGGGGAAATGTGCGCGGAACCCCTA
TTTGTTTATTTTTCTAAATACATTCAAATATGTATCCGCTCATGAGACAATAACCCTGATAAATGCTTCA
ATAATATTGAAAAAGGAAGAGTATGAGTATTCAACATTTCCGTGTCGCCCTTATTCCCTTTTTTGCGGCA
TTTTGCCTTCCTGTTTTTGCTCACCCAGAAACGCTGGTGAAAGTAAAAGATGCTGAAGATCAGTTGGGTG
CACGAGTGGGTTACATCGAACTGGATCTCAACAGCGGTAAGATCCTTGAGAGTTTTCGCCCCGAAGAACG
TTTTCCAATGATGAGCACTTTTAAAGTTCTGCTATGTGGCGCGGTATTATCCCGTATTGACGCCGGGCAA
GAGCAACTCGGTCGCCGCATACACTATTCTCAGAATGACTTGGTTGAGTACTCACCAGTCACAGAAAAGC
ATCTTACGGATGGCATGACAGTAAGAGAATTATGCAGTGCTGCCATAACCATGAGTGATAACACTGCGGC
CAACTTACTTCTGACAACGATCGGAGGACCGAAGGAGCTAACCGCTTTTTTGCACAACATGGGGGATCAT
GTAACTCGCCTTGATCGTTGGGAACCGGAGCTGAATGAAGCCATACCAAACGACGAGCGTGACACCACGA
TGCCTGTAGCAATGGCAACAACGTTGCGCAAACTATTAACTGGCGAACTACTTACTCTAGCTTCCCGGCA
ACAATTAATAGACTGGATGGAGGCGGATAAAGTTGCAGGACCACTTCTGCGCTCGGCCCTTCCGGCTGGC
TGGTTTATTGCTGATAAATCTGGAGCCGGTGAGCGTGGGTCTCGCGGTATCATTGCAGCACTGGGGCCAG
ATGGTAAGCCCTCCCGTATCGTAGTTATCTACACGACGGGGAGTCAGGCAACTATGGATGAACGAAATAG
ACAGATCGCTGAGATAGGTGCCTCACTGATTAAGCATTGGTAACTGTCAGACCAAGTTTACTCATATATA
CTTTAGATTGATTTAAAACTTCATTTTTAATTTAAAAGGATCTAGGTGAAGATCCTTTTTGATAATCTCA
TGACCAAAATCCCTTAACGTGAGTTTTCGTTCCACTGAGCGTCAGACCCCGTAGAAAAGATCAAAGGATC
TTCTTGAGATCCTTTTTTTCTGCGCGTAATCTGCTGCTTGCAAACAAAAAAACCACCGCTACCAGCGGTG
GTTTGTTTGCCGGATCAAGAGCTACCAACTCTTTTTCCGAAGGTAACTGGCTTCAGCAGAGCGCAGATAC
CAAATACTGTTCTTCTAGTGTAGCCGTAGTTAGGCCACCACTTCAAGAACTCTGTAGCACCGCCTACATA
CCTCGCTCTGCTAATCCTGTTACCAGTGGCTGCTGCCAGTGGCGATAAGTCGTGTCTTACCGGGTTGGAC
TCAAGACGATAGTTACCGGATAAGGCGCAGCGGTCGGGCTGAACGGGGGGTTCGTGCACACAGCCCAGCT
TGGAGCGAACGACCTACACCGAACTGAGATACCTACAGCGTGAGCTATGAGAAAGCGCCACGCTTCCCGA
AGGGAGAAAGGCGGACAGGTATCCGGTAAGCGGCAGGGTCGGAACAGGAGAGCGCACGAGGGAGCTTCCA
GGGGGAAACGCCTGGTATCTTTATAGTCCTGTCGGGTTTCGCCACCTCTGACTTGAGCGTCGATTTTTGT
GATGCTCGTCAGGGGGGCGGAGCCTATGGAAAAACGCCAGCAACGCGGCCTTTTTACGGTTCCTGGCCTT
TTGCTGGCCTTTTGCTCACATGT
